Addgene plasmid #137662: pSHDY-Prha-mVenus_rhaS
Purpose: Conjugative vector derived from pSHDY. Constitutive expression of the activator rhaS, as well as rhamnose-inducible expression of mVenus.
Depositing lab: Ilka Axmann. Depositing organization: Heinrich-Heine-Universitaet Duesseldorf. Publication: Comparative Dose-Response Analysis of Inducible Promoters in Cyanobacteria. Behle A, Saake P, Germann AT, Dienst D, Axmann IM. ACS Synth Biol. 2020 Apr 17;9(4):843-855. doi: 10.1021/acssynbio.9b00505. Epub 2020 Mar 17. PubMed 32134640.
Backbone
  Vector backbone: pSHDY
  Backbone manufacturer: Anna Behle
  Vector type: Bacterial Expression
Growth in bacteria
  Bacterial resistance: Spectinomycin, 50 μg/mL
  Growth temperature: 37°C
  Growth strain: DH5alpha
  Copy number: High Copy
Gene/Insert
  Gene/Insert name: Prha:mVenus
  Species: E. coli
  Mutation: rhaS (Arg218Leu)
  Promoter: Prha
  Cloning method: Gibson Cloning
  Sequencing primers: 5′ acagtcataacaagccatg
Terms and licenses: Academic/Nonprofit Terms; Industry Terms: Not Available to Industry
Depositor comments: Please visit https://www.biorxiv.org/content/10.1101/757948v1 for bioRxiv preprint.
How to cite: pSHDY-Prha-mVenus_rhaS was a gift from Ilka Axmann (Addgene plasmid # 137662 ; http://n2t.net/addgene:137662 ; RRID:Addgene_137662)
