[The description below was written by a language model from this plasmid's Addgene catalogue record and pLannotate feature annotations shown in this document.]
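Description:
pSHDY-Prha-mVenus_rhaS is an 8.6 kb bacterial expression plasmid built on the pSHDY backbone, a broad-host-range, mobilisable vector based on the RSF1010 replicon. The feature table shows the RSF1010 oriV together with the repA, repB and repC replication genes it depends on. It also shows the RSF1010 oriT and the mobB and mobC mobilisation genes, which allow the plasmid to be transferred by conjugation when a helper conjugative plasmid is present. Selection is through an aadA (SmR) cassette conferring spectinomycin/streptomycin resistance. Short annotated fragments of a gentamicin resistance gene and an integrase next to it appear to be remnants of the marker's source rather than functional genes. The plasmid is maintained in E. coli DH5alpha, and the associated publication indicates that its intended use is in cyanobacteria.

The payload is a two-part rhamnose-inducible reporter system. The E. coli activator rhaS is expressed constitutively from the synthetic J23119 promoter and is followed by rrnB T1 and T7Te terminators. The record notes that it carries an Arg218Leu substitution. Separately, within BioBrick prefix and suffix sites, the E. coli rhaB (Prha) promoter drives the yellow fluorescent protein mVenus. A sequence downstream of mVenus is annotated as a fragment of an ssrA (LVA) degradation tag, and the cassette ends with the same double terminator. When L-rhamnose is added, RhaS activates Prha, so fluorescence reports promoter output. The construct is used to characterise the dose-response behaviour of the rhamnose-inducible promoter, and can serve as a template for inducible expression of other genes in place of mVenus.
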