Features (pLannotate 1.2.2; 22 found; start..end, strand, type, name):
    365..399     +  promoter       J23119 promoter: bacterial promoter (Registry of Standard Biological Parts BBa J23119)
    418..1254    +  CDS            rhaS: positive regulator of the rhaB promoter; E. coli rhaS; activated by L-rhamnose
   1299..1370    +  terminator     rrnB T1 terminator: transcription terminator T1 from the E. coli rrnB gene
   1386..1413    +  terminator     T7Te terminator: phage T7 early transcription terminator
   1445..2236    -  CDS            SmR: aminoglycoside adenylyltransferase (Murphy, 1985); aadA; confers resistance to spectinomycin and streptomycin
   2243..2299    -  CDS            GmR (fragment): gentamycin acetyltransferase; aacC1; confers resistance to gentamycin
   2385..2441    +  CDS            int (fragment): INT2_ECOLX - Protein inferred from homology: Swiss-Prot protein existence level 3. Putative integrase believed to be involved in the insertion of antibiotic resistance genes into plasmids and transposons. From Escherichia coli.
   2442..2463    +  misc_feature   BioBrick prefix: BioBrick prefix for parts that do not start with "ATG"
   2464..2580    +  promoter       rhaB promoter: promoter of the E. coli rhaBAD operon, conferring tight induction with L-rhamnose and repression with D-glucose in the presence of RhaR and RhaS (Giacalone et al., 2006)
   2610..3326    +  CDS            mVenus: mVenus is a basic (constitutively fluorescent) yellow fluorescent protein published in 2006, derived from Aequorea victoria. It is reported to be a rapidly-maturing monomer with moderate acid sensitivity.
   3339..3356    +  CDS            ssrA tag (LVA) (fragment): C-terminal peptide that mediates degradation in bacteria through the ClpXP and ClpAP proteases (McGinness et al., 2006) mutant LVA variant that confers accelerated degradation under some conditions (Andersen et al., 1998)
   3388..3459    +  terminator     rrnB T1 terminator: transcription terminator T1 from the E. coli rrnB gene
   3475..3502    +  terminator     T7Te terminator: phage T7 early transcription terminator
   3509..3529    +  misc_feature   BioBrick suffix: universal suffix for all parts
   3730..4581    -  CDS            RSF1010 RepC (fragment): replication protein C of the broad-host-range plasmid RSF1010 (Scholz et al., 1989); repC
   4568..5407    -  CDS            RSF1010 RepA: replication protein A of the broad-host-range plasmid RSF1010 (Scholz et al., 1989); repA
   5399..5473    -  ncRNA          Plasmid R1162: Accession: RF00043 - R1162-like plasmid antisense RNA
   5918..6889    -  CDS            RSF1010 RepB: replication protein B of the broad-host-range plasmid RSF1010 (Scholz et al., 1989); repB
   6889..7299    -  CDS            mobB: MOBB2_ECOLX - Protein predicted: Swiss-Prot protein existence level 4. This protein is essential to promote the specific transfer of the plasmid in the presence of conjugative plasmids. From Escherichia coli.
   8128..8215    -  oriT           RSF1010 oriT: origin of transfer of the broad-host-range plasmid RSF1010 (Scholz et al., 1989)
   8246..8527    +  CDS            mobC: MOBC_ECOLX - Protein predicted: Swiss-Prot protein existence level 4. This protein is essential to promote the specific transfer of the plasmid in the presence of conjugative plasmids. From Escherichia coli.
   8557..319     +  rep_origin     RSF1010 oriV (across the origin): replication origin of the broad-host-range plasmid RSF1010; requires the RSF1010 RepA/B/C proteins for replication (Scholz et al., 1989)
>Addgene plasmid #137662 | pSHDY-Prha-mVenus_rhaS | addgene full sequence | sequence record 273042 | Addgene NGS Result
GCGGGGTTTGGTGTGGGGTTTAGCGGGCTTTGCCCGCCTTTCCCCCTGCCGCGCAGCGGTGGGGCGGTGT
GTAGCCTAGCGCAGCGAATAGACCAGCTATCCGGCCTCTGGCCGGGCATATTGGGCAAGGGCAGCAGCGC
CCCACAAGGGCGCTGATAACCGCGCCTAGTGGATTATTCTTAGATAATCATGGATGGATTTTTCCAACAC
CCCGCCAGCCCCCGCCCCTGCTGGGTTTGCAGGTTTGGGGGCGTGACAGTTATTGCAGGGGTTCGTGACA
GTTATTGCAGGGGGGCGTGACAGTTATTGCAGGGGTTCGTGACAGTTAGTACGGGAGTGACGGGGGTACC
GAGTCGATGTCGACTTGACAGCTAGCTCAGTCCTAGGTATAATGCTAGCAAAGAGGAGAAATACTAGATG
ACCGTATTACATAGTGTGGATTTTTTTCCGTCTGGTAACGCGTCCGTGGCGATAGAACCCCGGCTCCCGC
AGGCGGATTTTCCTGAACATCATCATGATTTTCATGAAATTGTGATTGTCGAACATGGCACGGGTATTCA
TGTGTTTAATGGGCAGCCCTATACCATCACCGGTGGCACGGTCTGTTTCGTACGCGATCATGATCGGCAT
CTGTATGAACATACCGATAATCTGTGTCTGACCAATGTGCTGTATCGCTCGCCGGATCGATTTCAGTTTC
TCGCCGGGCTGAATCAGTTGCTGCCACAAGAGCTGGATGGGCAGTATCCGTCTCACTGGCGCGTTAACCA
CAGCGTATTGCAGCAGGTGCGACAGCTGGTTGCACAGATGGAACAGCAGGAAGGGGAAAATGATTTACCC
TCGACCGCCAGTCGCGAGATCTTGTTTATGCAATTACTGCTCTTGCTGCGTAAAAGCAGTTTGCAGGAGA
ACCTGGAAAACAGCGCATCACGTCTCAACTTGCTTCTGGCCTGGCTGGAGGACCATTTTGCCGATGAGGT
GAATTGGGATGCCGTGGCGGATCAATTTTCTCTTTCACTGCGTACGCTACATCGGCAGCTTAAGCAGCAA
ACGGGACTGACGCCTCAGCTATACCTGAACCGCCTGCGACTGATGAAAGCCCGACATCTGCTACGCCACA
GCGAGGCCAGCGTTACTGACATCGCCTATCGCTGTGGATTCAGCGACAGTAACCACTTTTCGACGCTTTT
TCGCCGAGAGTTTAACTGGTCACCGCGTGATATTCGCCAGGGACGGGATGGCTTTCTGCAATAATAACAC
TGATAGTGCTAGTGTAGATCACTACTAGAGCCAGGCATCAAATAAAACGAAAGGCTCAGTCGAAAGACTG
GGCCTTTCGTTTTATCTGTTGTTTGTCGGTGAACGCTCTCTACTAGAGTCACACTGGCTCACCTTCGGGT
GGGCCTTTCTGCGTTTATACTCGAGAGCGGCCGAAGCTTAGACATTATTTGCCGACTACCTTGGTGATCT
CGCCTTTCACGTAGTGGACAAATTCTTCCAACTGATCTGCGCGCGAGGCCAAGCGATCTTCTTCTTGTCC
AAGATAAGCCTGTCTAGCTTCAAGTATGACGGGCTGATACTGGGCCGGCAGGCGCTCCATTGCCCAGTCG
GCAGCGACATCCTTCGGCGCGATTTTGCCGGTTACTGCGCTGTACCAAATGCGGGACAACGTAAGCACTA
CATTTCGCTCATCGCCAGCCCAGTCGGGCGGCGAGTTCCATAGCGTTAAGGTTTCATTTAGCGCCTCAAA
TAGATCCTGTTCAGGAACCGGATCAAAGAGTTCCTCCGCCGCTGGACCTACCAAGGCAACGCTATGTTCT
CTTGCTTTTGTCAGCAAGATAGCCAGATCAATGTCGATCGTGGCTGGCTCGAAGATACCTGCAAGAATGT
CATTGCGCTGCCATTCTCCAAATTGCAGTTCGCGCTTAGCTGGATAACGCCACGGAATGATGTCGTCGTG
CATAACAATGGTGACTTCTACAGCGCGGAGAATCTCGCTCTCTCCAGGGGAAGCCGAAGTTTCCAAAAGG
TCGTTGATCAAAGCTCGCCGCGTTGTTTCATCAAGCCTTACGGTCACCGTAACCAGCAAATCAATATCAC
TGTGTGGCTTCAGGCCGCCATCCACTGCGGAGCCGTACAAATGTACGGCCAGCAACGTCGGTTCGAGATG
GCGCTCGATGACGCCAACTACCTCTGATAGTTGAGTCGATACTTCGGCGATCACCGCTTCCCTCATGATG
TTTAACTTTGTTTTAGGGCGACTGCCCTGCTGCGTAACATCGTTGCTGCTCCATAACATCAAACATCGAC
CCACGGCGTAACGCGCTTGCTGCTTGGATGCCCGAGGCATAGACTGTACCCCAAAAAAACAGTCATAACA
AGCCATGAAAACCGCCACTGCGCCGTTACCACCGCTGCGTTCGGTCAAGGTTCTGGACCAGGAATTCGCG
GCCGCTTCTAGAGCCACAATTCAGCAAATTGTGAACATCATCACGTTCATCTTTCCCTGGTTGCCAATGG
CCCATTTTCCTGTCAGTAACGAGAAGGTCGCGAATTCAGGCGCTTTTTAGACTGGTCGTAATGAATACTA
GAGTAGTGGAGGTTACTAGATGGCTAGCAAAGGAGAGGAACTGTTTACCGGTGTGGTACCCATTTTAGTA
GAATTGGATGGTGATGTGAACGGCCACAAGTTCAGCGTTTCCGGGGAAGGCGAAGGGGATGCAACCTATG
GAAAGCTAACTTTGAAACTCATTTGCACTACCGGTAAACTCCCCGTCCCCTGGCCTACGTTAGTCACGAC
CCTCGGTTATGGTCTGCAATGTTTTGCCCGTTATCCCGATCATATGAAACAACACGATTTCTTTAAATCT
GCCATGCCAGAGGGATATGTTCAAGAACGGACAATTTTCTTTAAGGATGATGGTAATTATAAAACCCGTG
CAGAAGTCAAATTTGAAGGTGATACACTCGTGAATCGCATCGAACTAAAAGGTATTGACTTTAAGGAGGA
TGGAAACATTCTCGGCCATAAGTTAGAATACAATTACAACAGCCATAATGTGTACATTACTGCGGATAAA
CAAAAAAACGGTATCAAAGCCAACTTTAAAATTCGACATAACATCGAAGATGGTGGCGTTCAGTTAGCGG
ATCACTACCAACAAAATACTCCCATTGGAGACGGACCAGTCCTGCTGCCTGATAACCATTATCTGTCTTA
TCAATCCAAACTGTCCAAGGATCCGAATGAAAAGCGGGATCACATGGTTCTGTTGGAGTTTGTGACCGCG
GCAGGTATTACTCTCGGAATGGACGAACTATACAAAAGGCCTGCCGCCAACGACGAAAACTACGCTGCAT
CAGTTTAATAGTACTAGAGCCAGGCATCAAATAAAACGAAAGGCTCAGTCGAAAGACTGGGCCTTTCGTT
TTATCTGTTGTTTGTCGGTGAACGCTCTCTACTAGAGTCACACTGGCTCACCTTCGGGTGGGCCTTTCTG
CGTTTATATACTAGTAGCGGCCGCTGCAGGAGCAGAAGAGCATACATCTGGAAGCAAAGCCAGGAAAGCG
GCCTATGGAGCTGTGCGGCAGCGCTCAGTAGGCAATTTTTCAAAATATTGTTAAGCCTTTTCTGAGCATG
GTATTTTTCATGGTATTACCAATTAGCAGGAAAATAAGCCATTGAATATAAAAGATAAAAATGTCTTGTT
TACAATAGAGTGGGGGGGGTCAGCCTGCCGCCTTGGGCCGGGTGATGTCGTACTTGCCCGCCGCGAACTC
GGTTACCGTCCAGCCCAGCGCGACCAGCTCCGGCAACGCCTCGCGCACCCGCTGGCGGCGCTTGCGCATG
GTCGAACCACTGGCCTCTGACGGCCAGACATAGCCGCACAAGGTATCTATGGAAGCCTTGCCGGTTTTGC
CGGGGTCGATCCAGCCACACAGCCGCTGGTGCAGCAGGCGGGCGGTTTCGCTGTCCAGCGCCCGCACCTC
GTCCATGCTGATGCGCACATGCTGGCCGCCACCCATGACGGCCTGCGCGATCAAGGGGTTCAGGGCCACG
TACAGGCGCCCGTCCGCCTCGTCGCTGGCGTACTCCGACAGCAGCCGAAACCCCTGCCGCTTGCGGCCAT
TCTGGGCGATGATGGATACCTTCCAAAGGCGCTCGATGCAGTCCTGTATGTGCTTGAGCGCCCCACCACT
ATCGACCTCTGCCCCGATTTCCTTTGCCAGCGCCCGATAGCTACCTTTGACCACCATGGCATCAGCGGTG
ACGGCCTCCCACTTGGGTTCCAGGAACAGCCGGAGCTGCCGTCCGCCTTCGGTCTTGGGTTCCGGGCCAA
GCACTAGGCCATTAGGCCCAGCCATGGCCACCAGCCCTTGCAGGATGCGCAGATCATCAGCGCCCAGCGG
CTCCGGGCCGCTGAACTCGATCCGCTTGCCGTCGCCGTAGTCATACGTCACGTCCAGCTTGCTGCGCTTG
CGCTCGCCCCGCTTGAGGGCACGGAACAGGCCGGGGGCCAGACAGTGCGCCGGGTCGTGCCGGACGTGGC
TGAGGCTGTGCTTGTTCTTAGGCTTCACCACGGGGCACCCCCTTGCTCTTGCGCTGCCTCTCCAGCACGG
CGGGCTTGAGCACCCCGCCGTCATGCCGCCTGAACCACCGATCAGCGAACGGTGCGCCATAGTTGGCCTT
GCTCACACCGAAGCGGACGAAGAACCGGCGCTGGTCGTCGTCCACACCCCATTCCTCGGCCTCGGCGCTG
GTCATGCTCGACAGGTAGGACTGCCAGCGGATGTTATCGACCAGTACCGAGCTGCCCCGGCTGGCCTGCT
GCTGGTCGCCTGCGCCCATCATGGCCGCGCCCTTGCTGGCATGGTGCAGGAACACGATAGAGCACCCGGT
ATCGGCGGCGATGGCCTCCATGCGACCGATGACCTGGGCCATGGGGCCGCTGGCGTTTTCTTCCTCGATG
TGGAACCGGCGCAGCGTGTCCAGCACCATCAGGCGGCGGCCCTCGGCGGCGCGCTTGAGGCCGTCGAACC
ACTCCGGGGCCATGATGTTGGGCAGGCTGCCGATCAGCGGCTGGATCAGCAGGCCGTCAGCCACGGCTTG
CCGTTCCTCGGCGCTGAGGTGCGCCCCAAGGGCGTGCAGGCGGTGATGAATGGCGGTGGGCGGGTCTTCG
GCGGGCAGGTAGATCACCGGGCCGGTGGGCAGTTCGCCCACCTCCAGCAGATCCGGCCCGCCTGCAATCT
GTGCGGCCAGTTGCAGGGCCAGCATGGATTTACCGGCACCACCGGGCGACACCAGCGCCCCGACCGTACC
GGCCACCATGTTGGGCAAAACGTAGTCCAGCGGTGGCGGCGCTGCTGCGAACGCCTCCAGAATATTGATA
GGCTTATGGGTAGCCATTGATTGCCTCCTTTGCAGGCAGTTGGTGGTTAGGCGCTGGCGGGGTCACTACC
CCCGCCCTGCGCCGCTCTGAGTTCTTCCAGGCACTCGCGCAGCGCCTCGTATTCGTCGTCGGTCAGCCAG
AACTTGCGCTGACGCATCCCTTTGGCCTTCATGCGCTCGGCATATCGCGCTTGGCGTACAGCGTCAGGGC
TGGCCAGCAGGTCGCCGGTCTGCTTGTCCTTTTGGTCTTTCATATCAGTCACCGAGAAACTTGCCGGGGC
CGAAAGGCTTGTCTTCGCGGAACAAGGACAAGGTGCAGCCGTCAAGGTTAAGGCTGGCCATATCAGCGAC
TGAAAAGCGGCCAGCCTCGGCCTTGTTTGACGTATAACCAAAGCCACCGGGCAACCAATAGCCCTTGTCA
CTTTTGATCAGGTAGACCGACCCTGAAGCGCTTTTTTCGTATTCCATAAAACCCCCTTCTGTGCGTGAGT
ACTCATAGTATAACAGGCGTGAGTACCAACGCAAGCACTACATGCTGAAATCTGGCCCGCCCCTGTCCAT
GCCTCGCTGGCGGGGTGCCGGTGCCCGTGCCAGCTCGGCCCGCGCAAGCTGGACGCTGGGCAGACCCATG
ACCTTGCTGACGGTGCGCTCGATGTAATCCGCTTCGTGGCCGGGCTTGCGCTCTGCCAGCGCTGGGCTGG
CCTCGGCCATGGCCTTGCCGATTTCCTCGGCACTGCGGCCCCGGCTGGCCAGCTTCTGCGCGGCGATAAA
GTCGCACTTGCTGAGGTCATCACCGAAGCGCTTGACCAGCCCGGCCATCTCGCTGCGGTACTCGTCCAGC
GCCGTGCGCCGGTGGCGGCTAAGCTGCCGCTCGGGCAGTTCGAGGCTGGCCAGCCTGCGGGCCTTCTCCT
GCTGCCGCTGGGCCTGCTCGATCTGCTGGCCAGCCTGCTGCACCAGCGCCGGGCCAGCGGTGGCGGTCTT
GCCCTTGGATTCACGCAGCAGCACCCACGGCTGATAACCGGCGCGGGTGGTGTGCTTGTCCTTGCGGTTG
GTGAAGCCCGCCAAGCGGCCATAGTGGCGGCTGTCGGCGCTGGCCGGGTCGGCGTCGTACTCGCTGGCCA
GCGTCCGGGCAATCTGCCCCCGAAGTTCACCGCCTGCGGCGTCGGCCACCTTGACCCATGCCTGATAGTT
CTTCGGGCTGGTTTCCACTACCAGGGCAGGCTCCCGGCCCTCGGCTTTCATGTCATCCAGGTCAAACTCG
CTGAGGTCGTCCACCAGCACCAGACCATGCCGCTCCTGCTCGGCGGGCCTGATATACACGTCATTGCCCT
GGGCATTCATCCGCTTGAGCCATGGCGTGTTCTGGAGCACTTCGGCGGCTGACCATTCCCGGTTCATCAT
CTGGCCGGTGGTGGCGTCCCTGACGCCGATATCGAAGCGCTCACAGCCCATGGCCTTGAGCTGTCGGCCT
ATGGCCTGCAAAGTCCTGTCGTTCTTCATCGGGCCACCAAGCGCAGCCAGATCGAGCCGTCCTCGGTTGT
CAGTGGCGTCAGGTCGAGCAAGAGCAACGATGCGATCAGCAGCACCACCGTAGGCATCATGGAAGCCAGC
ATCACGGTTAGCCATAGCTTCCAGTGCCACCCCCGCGACGCGCTCCGGGCGCTCTGCGCGGCGCTGCTCA
CCTCGGCGGCTACCTCCCGCAACTCTTTGGCCAGCTCCACCCATGCCGCCCCTGTCTGGCGCTGGGCTTT
CAGCCACTCCGCCGCCTGCGCCTCGCTGGCCTGCTGGGTCTGGCTCATGACCTGCCGGGCTTCGTCGGCC
AGTGTCGCCATGCTCTGGGCCAGCGGTTCGATCTGCTCCGCTAACTCGTTGATGCCTCTGGATTTCTTCA
CTCTGTCGATTGCGTTCATGGTCTATTGCCTCCCGGTATTCCTGTAAGTCGATGATCTGGGCGTTGGCGG
TGTCGATGTTCAGGGCCACGTCTGCCCGGTCGGTGCGGATGCCCCGGCCTTCCATCTCCACCACGTTCGG
CCCCAGGTGAACACCGGGCAGGCGCTCGATGCCCTGCGCCTCAAGTGTTCTGTGGTCAATGCGGGCGTCG
TGGCCAGCCCGCTCTAATGCCCGGTTGGCATGGTCGGCCCATGCCTCGCGGGTCTGCTCAAGCCATGCCT
TGGGCTTGAGCGCTTCGGTCTTCTGTGCCCCGCCCTTCTCCGGGGTCTTGCCGTTGTACCGCTTGAACCA
CTGAGCGGCGGGCCGCTCGATGCCGTCATTGATCCGCTCGGAGATCATCAGGTGGCAGTGCGGGTTCTCG
CCGCCACCGGCATGGATGGCCAGCGTATACGGCAGGCGCTCGGCACCGGTCAGGTGCTGGGCGAACTCGG
ACGCCAGCGCCTTCTGCTGGTCGAGGGTCAGCTCGACCGGCAGGGCAAATTCGACCTCCTTGAACAGCCG
CCCATTGGCGCGTTCATACAGGTCGGCAGCATCCCAGTAGTCGGCGGGCCGCTCGACGAACTCCGGCATG
TGCCCGGATTCGGCGTGCAAGACTTCATCCATGTCGCGGGCATACTTGCCTTCGCGCTGGATGAAGTCGG
CCTTGGCCCTGGCCGATTGGCCGCCCGACCTGCTGCCGGTTTTCGCCGTAAGGTGATAAATCGCCATGCT
GCCTCGCTGTTGCTTTTGCTTTTCGGCTCCATGCAATGGCCCTCGGAGAGCGCACCGCCCGAAGGGTGGC
CGTTAGGCCAGTTTCTCGAAGAGAAACCGGTAAGTGCGCCCTCCCCTACAAAGTAGGGTCGGGATTGCCG
CCGCTGTGCCTCCATGATAGCCTACGAGACAGCACATTAACAATGGGGTGTCAAGATGGTTAAGGGGAGC
AACAAGGCGGCGGATCGGCTGGCCAAGCTCGAAGAACAACGAGCGCGAATCAATGCCGAAATTCAGCGGG
TGCGGGCAAGGGAACAGCAGCAAGAGCGCAAGAACGAAACAAGGCGCAAGGTGCTGGTGGGGGCCATGAT
TTTGGCCAAGGTGAACAGCAGCGAGTGGCCGGAGGATCGGCTCATGGCGGCAATGGATGCGTACCTTGAA
CGCGACCACGACCGCGCCTTGTTCGGTCTGCCGCCACGCCAGAAGGATGAGCCGGGCTGAATGATCGACC
GAGACAGGCCCTGCGGGGCTGCACACGCGCCCCCACCCTTCGGGTAGGGGGAAAGGCCGCTAAAGCGGCT
AAAAGCGCTCCAGCGTATTTCT
