>Addgene plasmid #137662 | pSHDY-Prha-mVenus_rhaS | depositor partial sequence | sequence record 265759 | Prha:mVenus
GCCACAATTCAGCAAATTGTGAACATCATCACGTTCATCTTTCCCTGGTTGCCAATGGCCCATTTTCCTG
TCAGTAACGAGAAGGTCGCGAATTCAGGCGCTTTTTAGACTGGTCGTAATGAATACTAGAGTAGTGGAGG
TTACTAGATGGCTAGCAAAGGAGAGGAACTGTTTACCGGTGTGGTACCCATTTTAGTAGAATTGGATGGT
GATGTGAACGGCCACAAGTTCAGCGTTTCCGGGGAAGGCGAAGGGGATGCAACCTATGGAAAGCTAACTT
TGAAACTCATTTGCACTACCGGTAAACTCCCCGTCCCCTGGCCTACGTTAGTCACGACCCTCGGTTATGG
TCTGCAATGTTTTGCCCGTTATCCCGATCATATGAAACAACACGATTTCTTTAAATCTGCCATGCCAGAG
GGATATGTTCAAGAACGGACAATTTTCTTTAAGGATGATGGTAATTATAAAACCCGTGCAGAAGTCAAAT
TTGAAGGTGATACACTCGTGAATCGCATCGAACTAAAAGGTATTGACTTTAAGGAGGATGGAAACATTCT
CGGCCATAAGTTAGAATACAATTACAACAGCCATAATGTGTACATTACTGCGGATAAACAAAAAAACGGT
ATCAAAGCCAACTTTAAAATTCGACATAACATCGAAGATGGTGGCGTTCAGTTAGCGGATCACTACCAAC
AAAATACTCCCATTGGAGACGGACCAGTCCTGCTGCCTGATAACCATTATCTGTCTTATCAATCCAAACT
GTCCAAGGATCCGAATGAAAAGCGGGATCACATGGTTCTGTTGGAGTTTGTGACCGCGGCAGGTATTACT
CTCGGAATGGACGAACTATACAAAAGGCCTGCCGCCAACGACGAAAACTACGCTGCATCAGTTTAATAGT
ACTAGAGCCAGGCATCAAATAAAACGAAAGGCTCAGTCGAAAGACTGGGCCTTTCGTTTTATCTGTTGTT
TGTCGGTGAACGCTCTCTACTAGAGTCACACTGGCTCACCTTCGGGTGGGCCTTTCTGCGTTTATA
