>Addgene plasmid #137662 | pSHDY-Prha-mVenus_rhaS | depositor partial sequence | sequence record 265760 | PJ23119:rhaS
TTGACAGCTAGCTCAGTCCTAGGTATAATGCTAGCAAAGAGGAGAAATACTAGATGACCGTATTACATAG
TGTGGATTTTTTTCCGTCTGGTAACGCGTCCGTGGCGATAGAACCCCGGCTCCCGCAGGCGGATTTTCCT
GAACATCATCATGATTTTCATGAAATTGTGATTGTCGAACATGGCACGGGTATTCATGTGTTTAATGGGC
AGCCCTATACCATCACCGGTGGCACGGTCTGTTTCGTACGCGATCATGATCGGCATCTGTATGAACATAC
CGATAATCTGTGTCTGACCAATGTGCTGTATCGCTCGCCGGATCGATTTCAGTTTCTCGCCGGGCTGAAT
CAGTTGCTGCCACAAGAGCTGGATGGGCAGTATCCGTCTCACTGGCGCGTTAACCACAGCGTATTGCAGC
AGGTGCGACAGCTGGTTGCACAGATGGAACAGCAGGAAGGGGAAAATGATTTACCCTCGACCGCCAGTCG
CGAGATCTTGTTTATGCAATTACTGCTCTTGCTGCGTAAAAGCAGTTTGCAGGAGAACCTGGAAAACAGC
GCATCACGTCTCAACTTGCTTCTGGCCTGGCTGGAGGACCATTTTGCCGATGAGGTGAATTGGGATGCCG
TGGCGGATCAATTTTCTCTTTCACTGCGTACGCTACATCGGCAGCTTAAGCAGCAAACGGGACTGACGCC
TCAGCTATACCTGAACCGCCTGCGACTGATGAAAGCCCGACATCTGCTACGCCACAGCGAGGCCAGCGTT
ACTGACATCGCCTATCGCTGTGGATTCAGCGACAGTAACCACTTTTCGACGCTTTTTCGCCGAGAGTTTA
ACTGGTCACCGCGTGATATTCGCCAGGGACGGGATGGCTTTCTGCAATAATAACACTGATAGTGCTAGTG
TAGATCACTACTAGAGCCAGGCATCAAATAAAACGAAAGGCTCAGTCGAAAGACTGGGCCTTTCGTTTTA
TCTGTTGTTTGTCGGTGAACGCTCTCTACTAGAGTCACACTGGCTCACCTTCGGGTGGGCCTTTCTGCGT
TTATA
